>Addgene plasmid #107250 | BASU RaPID plasmid | addgene full sequence | sequence record 364699 | Addgene NGS Result
TTCACTCCCAAAGAAGACAAGATATCCTTGATCTGTGGATCTACCACACACAAGGCTACTTCCCTGATTA
GCAGAACTACACACCAGGGCCAGGGGTCAGATATCCACTGACCTTTGGATGGTGCTACAAGCTAGTACCA
GTTGAGCCAGATAAGGTAGAAGAGGCCAATAAAGGAGAGAACACCAGCTTGTTACACCCTGTGAGCCTGC
ATGGGATGGATGACCCGGAGAGAGAAGTGTTAGAGTGGAGGTTTGACAGCCGCCTAGCATTTCATCACGT
GGCCCGAGAGCTGCATCCGGAGTACTTCAAGAACTGCTGATATCGAGCTTGCTACAAGGGACTTTCCGCT
GGGGACTTTCCAGGGAGGCGTGGCCTGGGCGGGACTGGGGAGTGGCGAGCCCTCAGATCCTGCATATAAG
CAGCTGCTTTTTGCCTGTACTGGGTCTCTCTGGTTAGACCAGATCTGAGCCTGGGAGCTCTCTGGCTAAC
TAGGGAACCCACTGCTTAAGCCTCAATAAAGCTTGCCTTGAGTGCTTCAAGTAGTGTGTGCCCGTCTGTT
GTGTGACTCTGGTAACTAGAGATCCCTCAGACCCTTTTAGTCAGTGTGGAAAATCTCTAGCAGTGGCGCC
CGAACAGGGACTTGAAAGCGAAAGGGAAACCAGAGGAGCTCTCTCGACGCAGGACTCGGCTTGCTGAAGC
GCGCACGGCAAGAGGCGAGGGGCGGCGACTGGTGAGTACGCCAAAAATTTTGACTAGCGGAGGCTAGAAG
GAGAGAGATGGGTGCGAGAGCGTCAGTATTAAGCGGGGGAGAATTAGATCGCGATGGGAAAAAATTCGGT
TAAGGCCAGGGGGAAAGAAAAAATATAAATTAAAACATATAGTATGGGCAAGCAGGGAGCTAGAACGATT
CGCAGTTAATCCTGGCCTGTTAGAAACATCAGAAGGCTGTAGACAAATACTGGGACAGCTACAACCATCC
CTTCAGACAGGATCAGAAGAACTTAGATCATTATATAATACAGTAGCAACCCTCTATTGTGTGCATCAAA
GGATAGAGATAAAAGACACCAAGGAAGCTTTAGACAAGATAGAGGAAGAGCAAAACAAAAGTAAGACCAC
CGCACAGCAAGCGGCCGGCCGCTGATCTTCAGACCTGGAGGAGGAGATATGAGGGACAATTGGAGAAGTG
AATTATATAAATATAAAGTAGTAAAAATTGAACCATTAGGAGTAGCACCCACCAAGGCAAAGAGAAGAGT
GGTGCAGAGAGAAAAAAGAGCAGTGGGAATAGGAGCTTTGTTCCTTGGGTTCTTGGGAGCAGCAGGAAGC
ACTATGGGCGCAGCGTCAATGACGCTGACGGTACAGGCCAGACAATTATTGTCTGGTATAGTGCAGCAGC
AGAACAATTTGCTGAGGGCTATTGAGGCGCAACAGCATCTGTTGCAACTCACAGTCTGGGGCATCAAGCA
GCTCCAGGCAAGAATCCTGGCTGTGGAAAGATACCTAAAGGATCAACAGCTCCTGGGGATTTGGGGTTGC
TCTGGAAAACTCATTTGCACCACTGCTGTGCCTTGGAATGCTAGTTGGAGTAATAAATCTCTGGAACAGA
TTTGGAATCACACGACCTGGATGGAGTGGGACAGAGAAATTAACAATTACACAAGCTTAATACACTCCTT
AATTGAAGAATCGCAAAACCAGCAAGAAAAGAATGAACAAGAATTATTGGAATTAGATAAATGGGCAAGT
TTGTGGAATTGGTTTAACATAACAAATTGGCTGTGGTATATAAAATTATTCATAATGATAGTAGGAGGCT
TGGTAGGTTTAAGAATAGTTTTTGCTGTACTTTCTATAGTGAATAGAGTTAGGCAGGGATATTCACCATT
ATCGTTTCAGACCCACCTCCCAACCCCGAGGGGACCCGACAGGCCCGAAGGAATAGAAGAAGAAGGTGGA
GAGAGAGACAGAGACAGATCCATTCGATTAGTGAACGGATCGGCACTGCGTGCGCCAATTCTGCAGACAA
ATGGCAGTATTCATCCACAATTTTAAAAGAAAAGGGGGGATTGGGGGGTACAGTGCAGGGGAAAGAATAG
TAGACATAATAGCAACAGACATACAAACTAAAGAATTACAAAAACAAATTACAAAAATTCAAAATTTTCG
GGTTTATTACAGGGACAGCAGAGATCCAGTTTGGTTAGTACCGGGCCCGCTCTAGTCCGGAATCAGTCCT
GCTCCTCGGCCACGAAGTGCACGCAGTTGCCGGCCGGGTCGCGCAGGGCGAACTCCCGCCCCCACGGCTG
CTCGCCGATCTCGGTCATGGCCGGCCCGGAGGCGTCCCGGAAGTTCGTGGACACGACCTCCGACCACTCG
GCGTACAGCTCGTCCAGGCCGCGCACCCACACCCAGGCCAGGGTGTTGTCCGGCACCACCTGGTCCTGGA
CCGCGCTGATGAACAGGGTCACGTCGTCCCGGACCACACCGGCGAAGTCGTCCTCCACGAAGTCCCGGGA
GAACCCGAGCCGGTCGGTCCAGAACTCGACCGCTCCGGCGACGTCGCGCGCGGTGAGCACCGGAACGGCA
CTGGTCAACTTGGCCATGGTGGCCCTCCTATAGTGAGTCGTATTATACTATGCCGATATACTATGCCGAT
GATTAATTGTCAACACGTGCTGCAGGTCCGAGGTTCTAGACGTATTACCGCCATGCATTAGTTATTAATA
GTAATCAATTACGGGGTCATTAGTTCATAGCCCATATATGGAGTTCCGCGTTACATAACTTACGGTAAAT
GGCCCGCCTGGCTGACCGCCCAACGACCCCCGCCCATTGACGTCAATAATGACGTATGTTCCCATAGTAA
CGCCAATAGGGACTTTCCATTGACGTCAATGGGTGGAGTATTTACGGTAAACTGCCCACTTGGCAGTACA
TCAAGTGTATCATATGCCAAGTACGCCCCCTATTGACGTCAATGACGGTAAATGGCCCGCCTGGCATTAT
GCCCAGTACATGACCTTATGGGACTTTCCTACTTGGCAGTACATCTACGTATTAGTCATCGCTATTACCA
TGGTGATGCGGTTTTGGCAGTACATCAATGGGCGTGGATAGCGGTTTGACTCACGGGGATTTCCAAGTCT
CCACCCCATTGACGTCAATGGGAGTTTGTTTTGGCACCAAAATCAACGGGACTTTCCAAAATGTCGTAAC
AACTCCGCCCCATTGACGCAAATGGGCGGTAGGCGTGTACGGTGGGAGGTCTATATAAGCAGAGCTCGTT
TAGTGAACCGTCAGATCGCCTGGAGACGCCATCCACGCTGTTTTGACCTCCATAGAAGACACCGACTCTA
CTAGAGGATCCATGAACGCACGAACACGACGACGTGAGCGTCGCGCTGAGAAACAAGCTCAATGGAAAGC
TGCAAACTCAGGAGGCGGTGGGTCTGGTGGCGGGAGCGGCCGCCTGCAGCTGCCCCCCCTGGAGCGCCTG
ACCCTGGACCTCGAGTACCCATACGATGTGCCTGACTATGCTGGCAAGTTGTCTGAATCAGAGATTAGGT
TTGGACTGAAAACGGAGGTGATGGGCCAACATCTTATCTATCACGATGTTTTGTCCAGCACACAAAAGAC
AGCCCATGAATTGGCAAATAACAATGCCCCCGAGGGTACCCTCGTGGTTGCAGATAAACAGACAGCCGGT
AGGGGCGGGATGAGCCGAGTGTGGCATTCTCAAGAAGGAAACGGAGTATGGATGAGTTTGATATTGCGCC
CGGACATTCCGCTCCAAAAGACGCCCCAACTTACCTTGCTGGCAGCTGTAGCGGTGGTTCAGGGAATAGA
AGAGGCCGCGGGCATACAGACTGATATAAAGTGGCCGAACGACATACTCATTAACGGGAAAAAAACAGTA
GGGATACTTACCGAAATGCAAGCTGAGGAGGATCGAGTGCGCTCCGTGATTATTGGTATTGGCATTAATG
TAAATCAGCAACCCAATGATTTCCCCGATGAGCTCAAGGACATTGCGACGAGTCTGTCCCAGGCAGCTGG
GGAAAAGATCGACAGGGCAGGTGTAATCCAGCATATCTTGCTTTGTTTCGAAAAGCGATACCGAGACTAC
ATGACCCACGGTTTCACGCCCATCAAGCTCTTGTGGGAGTCATACGCCCTCGGTATTGGCACGAACATGA
GGGCGAGAACTCTCAACGGGACATTTTACGGTAAGGCGTTGGGTATTGACGACGAAGGGGTACTTTTGTT
GGAAACTAATGAAGGCATTAAGAAGATATACAGCGCGGACATCAGCCTTAGGTGAACGCGTCTGGCCACC
GGTCGCCCCTCTCCCTCCCCCCCCCNTAACGTTACTGGCCGAAGCCGCTTGGAATAAGGCCGGTGTGCGT
TTGTCTATATGTTATTTTCCACCATATTGCCGTCTTTTGGCAATGTGTGGGCCCGGAAACCTGGCCCTGT
CTTCTTGACGAGCATTCCTAGGGGTCTTTCCCCTCTCGCCAAAGGAATGCAAGGTCTGTTGAATGTCGTG
AAGGAAGCAGTTCCTCTGGAAGCTTCTTGAAGACAAACAACGTCTGTAGCGACCCTTTGCAGGCAGCGGA
ACCCCCCACCTGGCGACAGGTGCCTCTGCGGCCAAAAGCCACGTGTATAAGATACACCTGCAAAGGCGGC
ACAACCCCAGTGCCACGTTGTGAGTTGGATAGTTGTGGAAAGAGTCAAATGGCTCTCCTCAAGCGTATTC
AACAAGGGGCTGAAGGATGCCCAGAAGGTACCCCATTGTATGGGATCTGATCTGGGGCCTCGGTGCACAT
GCTTTACATGTGTTTAGTCGAGGTTAAAAAAACGTCTAGGCCCCCCGAACCACGGGGACGTGGTTTTCCT
TTGAAAAACACGATAATACCATGGCCACCGAGTACAAGCCCACGGTGCGCCTCGCCACCCGCGACGACGT
CCCCCGGGCCGTACGCACCCTCGCCGCCGCGTTCGCCGACTACCCCGCCACGCGCCACACCGTCGACCCG
GACCGCCACATCGAGCGGGTCACCGAGCTGCAAGAACTCTTCCTCACGCGCGTCGGGCTCGACATCGGCA
AGGTGTGGGTCGCGGACGACGGCGCCGCGGTGGCGGTCTGGACCACGCCGGAGAGCGTCGAAGCGGGGGC
GGTGTTCGCCGAGATCGGCCCGCGCATGGCCGAGTTGAGCGGTTCCCGGCTGGCCGCGCAGCAACAGATG
GAAGGCCTCCTGGCGCCGCACCGGCCCAAGGAGCCCGCGTGGTTCCTGGCCACCGTCGGCGTATCGCCCG
ACCACCAGGGCAAGGGTCTGGGCAGCGCCGTCGTGCTCCCCGGAGTGGAGGCGGCCGAGCGCGCCGGGGT
GCCCGCCTTCCTGGAGACCTCCGCGCCCCGCAACCTCCCCTTCTACGAGCGGCTCGGCTTCACCGTCACC
GCCGACGTCGAGGTGCCCGAAGGACCGCGCACCTGGTGCATGACCCGCAAGCCCGGTGCCGGATCGGGAG
AGGGCAGAGGAAGTCTGCTAACATGCGGTGACGTCGAGGAGAATCCTGGCCCACCGGTCGCCACCATGGT
GAGCAAGGGCGAGGAGGATAACATGGCCATCATCAAGGAGTTCATGCGCTTCAAGGTGCACATGGAGGGC
TCCGTGAACGGCCACGAGTTCGAGATCGAGGGCGAGGGCGAGGGCCGCCCCTACGAGGGCACCCAGACCG
CCAAGCTGAAGGTGACCAAGGGTGGCCCCCTGCCCTTCGCCTGGGACATCCTGTCCCCTCAGTTCATGTA
CGGCTCCAAGGCCTACGTGAAGCACCCCGCCGACATCCCCGACTACTTGAAGCTGTCCTTCCCCGAGGGC
TTCAAGTGGGAGCGCGTGATGAACTTCGAGGACGGCGGCGTGGTGACCGTGACCCAGGACTCCTCCCTGC
AGGACGGCGAGTTCATCTACAAGGTGAAGCTGCGCGGCACCAACTTCCCCTCCGACGGCCCCGTAATGCA
GAAGAAGACCATGGGCTGGGAGGCCTCCTCCGAGCGGATGTACCCCGAGGACGGCGCCCTGAAGGGCGAG
ATCAAGCAGAGGCTGAAGCTGAAGGACGGCGGCCACTACGACGCTGAGGTCAAGACCACCTACAAGGCCA
AGAAGCCCGTGCAGCTGCCCGGCGCCTACAACGTCAACATCAAGTTGGACATCACCTCCCACAACGAGGA
CTACACCATCGTGGAACAGTACGAACGCGCCGAGGGCCGCCACTCCACCGGCGGCATGGACGAGCTGTAC
AAGTAAGAATTCGTTAACAATCAACCTCTGGATTACAAAATTTGTGAAAGATTGACTGGTATTCTTAACT
ATGTTGCTCCTTTTACGCTATGTGGATACGCTGCTTTAATGCCTTTGTATCATGCTATTGCTTCCCGTAT
GGCTTTCATTTTCTCCTCCTTGTATAAATCCTGGTTGCTGTCTCTTTATGAGGAGTTGTGGCCCGTTGTC
AGGCAACGTGGCGTGGTGTGCACTGTGTTTGCTGACGCAACCCCCACTGGTTGGGGCATTGCCACCACCT
GTCAGCTCCTTTCCGGGACTTTCGCTTTCCCCCTCCCTATTGCCACGGCGGAACTCATCGCCGCCTGCCT
TGCCCGCTGCTGGACAGGGGCTCGGCTGTTGGGCACTGACAATTCCGTGGTGTTGTCGGGGAAGCTGACG
TCCTTTCCATGGCTGCTCGCCTGTGTTGCCACCTGGATTCTGCGCGGGACGTCCTTCTGCTACGTCCCTT
CGGCCCTCAATCCAGCGGACCTTCCTTCCCGCGGCCTGCTGCCGGCTCTGCGGCCTCTTCCGCGTCTTCG
CCTTCGCCCTCAGACGAGTCGGATCTCCCTTTGGGCCGCCTCCCCGCCTGGAATTAATTCTGCAGTCGAG
ACCTAGAAAAACATGGAGCAATCACAAGTAGCAATACAGCAGCTACCAATGCTGATTGTGCCTGGCTAGA
AGCACAAGAGGAGGAGGAGGTGGGTTTTCCAGTCACACCTCAGGTACCTTTAAGACCAATGACTTACAAG
GCAGCTGTAGATCTTAGCCACTTTTTAAAAGAAAAGAGGGGACTGGAAGGGCTAATTCACTCCCAACGAA
GACAAGATCTGCTTTTTGCTTGTACTGGGTCTCTCTGGTTAGACCAGATCTGAGCCTGGGAGCTCTCTGG
CTAACTAGGGAACCCACTGCTTAAGCCTCAATAAAGCTTGCCTTGAGTGCTTCAAGTAGTGTGTGCCCGT
CTGTTGTGTGACTCTGGTAACTAGAGATCCCTCAGACCCTTTTAGTCAGTGTGGAAAATCTCTAGCAGTA
GTAGTTCATGTCATCTTATTATTCAGTATTTATAACTTGCAAAGAAATGAATATCAGAGAGTGAGAGGCC
TTGACATTGTTTAAACCCGCTGATCAGCCTCGACTGTGCCTTCTAGTTGCCAGCCATCTGTTGTTTGCCC
CTCCCCCGTGCCTTCCTTGACCCTGGAAGGTGCCACTCCCACTGTCCTTTCCTAATAAAATGAGGAAATT
GCATCGCATTGTCTGAGTAGGTGTCATTCTATTCTGGGGGGTGGGGTGGGGCAGGACAGCAAGGGGGAGG
ATTGGGAAGACAATAGCAGGCATGCTGGGGATGCGGTGGGCTCTATGGCTTCTGAGGCGGAAAGAACCAG
CTGGGGCTCTAGGGGGTATCCCC
[124 nt withheld, positions 7724-7847]
C
[91 nt withheld, positions 7849-7939]
A
[49 nt withheld, positions 7941-7989]
CCTTTGACGTTGGAGTCCACGTTCTTT
[37 nt withheld, positions 8017-8053]
ACCCTATCTCGGTCTATTCTTTTGATTTATAAGGGATTTTGCCGATTTCGGCCTATTGGTTAAAAAATGA
GCTGATTTAACAAAAATTTAACGCGAATTAATTCTGTGGAATGTGTGTCAGTTAGGGTGTGGAAAGTCCC
CAGGCTCCCCAGCAGGCAGAAGTATGCAAAGCATGCATCTCAATTAGTCAGCAACCAGGTGTGGAAAGTC
CCCAGGCTCCCCAGCAGGCAGAAGTATGCAAAGCATGCATCTCAATTAGTCAGCAACCATAGTCCCGCCC
CTAACTCCGCCCATCCCGCCCCTAACTCCGCCCAGTTCCGCCCATTCTCCGCCCCATGGCTGACTAATTT
TTTTTATTTATGCAGAGGCCGAGGCCGCCTCTGCCTCTGAGCTATTCCAGAAGTAGTGAGGAGGCTTTTT
TGGAGGCCTAGGCTTTTGCAAAAAGCTCCCGGGAGCTTGTATATCCATTTTCGGATCTGATCAGCACGTG
ATGAAAAAGCCTGAACTCACCGCGACGTCTGTCGAGAAGTTTCTGATCGAAAAGTTCGACAGCGTCTCCG
ACCTGATGCAGCTCTCGGAGGGCGAAGAATCTCGTGCTTTCAGCTTCGATGTAGGAGGGCGTGGATATGT
CCTGCGGGTAAATAGCTGCGCCGATGGTTTCTACAAAGATCGTTATGTTTATCGGCACTTTGCATCGGCC
GCGCTCCCGATTCCGGAAGTGCTTGACATTGGGGAATTCAGCGAGAGCCTGACCTATTGCATCTCCCGCC
GTGCACAGGGTGTCACGTTGCAAGACCTGCCTGAAACCGAACTGCCCGCTGTTCTGCAGCCGGTCGCGGA
GGCCATGGATGCGATCGCTGCGGCCGATCTTAGCCAGACGAGCGGGTTCGGCCCATTCGGACCGCAAGGA
ATCGGTCAATACACTACATGGCGTGATTTCATATGCGCGATTGCTGATCCCCATGTGTATCACTGGCAAA
CTGTGATGGACGACACCGTCAGTGCGTCCGTCGCGCAGGCTCTCGATGAGCTGATGCTTTGGGCCGAGGA
CTGCCCCGAAGTCCGGCACCTCGTGCACGCGGATTTCGGCTCCAACAATGTCCTGACGGACAATGGCCGC
ATAACAGCGGTCATTGACTGGAGCGAGGCGATGTTCGGGGATTCCCAATACGAGGTCGCCAACATCTTCT
TCTGGAGGCCGTGGTTGGCTTGTATGGAGCAGCAGACGCGCTACTTCGAGCGGAGGCATCCGGAGCTTGC
AGGATCGCCGCGGCTCCGGGCGTATATGCTCCGCATTGGTCTTGACCAACTCTATCAGAGCTTGGTTGAC
GGCAATTTCGATGATGCAGCTTGGGCGCAGGGTCGATGCGACGCAATCGTCCGATCCGGAGCCGGGACTG
TCGGGCGTACACAAATCGCCCGCAGAAGCGCGGCCGTCTGGACCGATGGCTGTGTAGAAGTACTCGCCGA
TAGTGGAAACCGACGCCCCAGCACTCGTCCGAGGGCAAAGGAATAGCACGTGCTACGAGATTTCGATTCC
ACCGCCGCCTTCTATGAAAGGTTGGGCTTCGGAATCGTTTTCCGGGACGCCGGCTGGATGATCCTCCAGC
GCGGGGATCTCATGCTGGAGTTCTTCGCCCACCCCAACTTGTTTATTGCAGCTTATAATGGTTACAAATA
AAGCAATAGCATCACAAATTTCACAAATAAAGCATTTTTTTCACTGCATTCTAGTTGTGGTTTGTCCAAA
CTCATCAATGTATCTTATCATGTCTGTATACCGTCGACCTCTAGCTAGAGCTTGGCGTAATCATGGTCAT
AGCTGTTTCCTGTGTGAAATTGTTATCCGCTCACAATTCCACACAACATACGAGCCGGAAGCATAAAGTG
TAAAGCCTGGGGTGCCTAATGAGTGAGCTAACTCACATTAATTGCGTTGCGCTCACTGCCCGCTTTCCAG
TCGGGAAACCTGTCGTGCCAGCTGCATTAATGAATCGGCCAACGCGCGGGGAGAGGCGGTTTGCGTATTG
GGCGCTCTTCCGCTTCCTCGCTCACTGACTCGCTGCGCTCGGTCGTTCGGCTGCGGCGAGCGGTATCAGC
TCACTCAAAGGCGGTAATACGGTTATCCACAGAATCAGGGGATAACGCAGGAAAGAACATGTGAGCAAAA
GGCCAGCAAAAGGCCAGGAACCGTAAAAAGGCCGCGTTGCTGGCGTTTTTCCATAGGCTCCGCCCCCCTG
ACGAGCATCACAAAAATCGACGCTCAAGTCAGAGGTGGCGAAACCCGACAGGACTATAAAGATACCAGGC
GTTTCCCCCTGGAAGCTCCCTCGTGCGCTCTCCTGTTCCGACCCTGCCGCTTACCGGATACCTGTCCGCC
TTTCTCCCTTCGGGAAGCGTGGCGCTTTCTCATAGCTCACGCTGTAGGTATCTCAGTTCGGTGTAGGTCG
TTCGCTCCAAGCTGGGCTGTGTGCACGAACCCCCCGTTCAGCCCGACCGCTGCGCCTTATCCGGTAACTA
TCGTCTTGAGTCCAACCCGGTAAGACACGACTTATCGCCACTGGCAGCAGCCACTGGTAACAGGATTAGC
AGAGCGAGGTATGTAGGCGGTGCTACAGAGTTCTTGAAGTGGTGGCCTAACTACGGCTACACTAGAAGAA
CAGTATTTGGTATCTGCGCTCTGCTGAAGCCAGTTACCTTCGGAAAAAGAGTTGGTAGCTCTTGATCCGG
CAAACAAACCACCGCTGGTAGCGGTGGTTTTTTTGTTTGCAAGCAGCAGATTACGCGCAGAAAAAAAGGA
TCTCAAGAAGATCCTTTGATCTTTTCTACGGGGTCTGACGCTCAGTGGAACGAAAACTCACGTTAAGGGA
TTTTGGTCATGAGATTATCAAAAAGGATCTTCACCTAGATCCTTTTAAATTAAAAATGAAGTTTTAAATC
AATCTAAAGTATATATGAGTAAACTTGGTCTGACAGTTACCAATGCTTAATCAGTGAGGCACCTATCTCA
GCGATCTGTCTATTTCGTTCATCCATAGTTGCCTGACTCCCCGTCGTGTAGATAACTACGATACGGGAGG
GCTTACCATCTGGCCCCAGTGCTGCAATGATACCGCGAGACCCACGCTCACCGGCTCCAGATTTATCAGC
AATAAACCAGCCAGCCGGAAGGGCCGAGCGCAGAAGTGGTCCTGCAACTTTATCCGCCTCCATCCAGTCT
ATTAATTGTTGCCGGGAAGCTAGAGTAAGTAGTTCGCCAGTTAATAGTTTGCGCAACGTTGTTGCCATTG
CTACAGGCATCGTGGTGTCACGCTCGTCGTTTGGTATGGCTTCATTCAGCTCCGGTTCCCAACGATCAAG
GCGAGTTACATGATCCCCCATGTTGTGCAAAAAAGCGGTTAGCTCCTTCGGTCCTCCGATCGTTGTCAGA
AGTAAGTTGGCCGCAGTGTTATCACTCATGGTTATGGCAGCACTGCATAATTCTCTTACTGTCATGCCAT
CCGTAAGATGCTTTTCTGTGACTGGTGAGTACTCAACCAAGTCATTCTGAGAATAGTGTATGCGGCGACC
GAGTTGCTCTTGCCCGGCGTCAATACGGGATAATACCGCGCCACATAGCAGAACTTTAAAAGTGCTCATC
ATTGGAAAACGTTCTTCGGGGCGAAAACTCTCAAGGATCTTACCGCTGTTGAGATCCAGTTCGATGTAAC
CCACTCGTGCACCCAACTGATCTTCAGCATCTTTTACTTTCACCAGCGTTTCTGGGTGAGCAAAAACAGG
AAGGCAAAATGCCGCAAAAAAGGGAATAAGGGCGACACGGAAATGTTGAATACTCATACTCTTCCTTTTT
CAATATTATTGAAGCATTTATCAGGGTTATTGTCTCATGAGCGGATACATATTTGAATGTATTTAGAAAA
ATAAACAAATAGGGGTTCCGCGCACATTTCCCCGAAAAGTGCCACCTGACGTCGACGGATCGGGAGATCA
ACTTGTTTATTGCAGCTTATAATGGTTACAAATAAAGCAATAGCATCACAAATTTCACAAATAAAGCATT
TTTTTCACTGCATTCTAGTTGTGGTTTGTCCAAACTCATCAATGTATCTTATCATGTCTGGATCAACTGG
ATAACTCAAGCTAACCAAAATCATCCCAAACTTCCCACCCCATACCCTATTACCACTGCCAATTACCTGT
GGTTTCATTTACTCTAAACCTGTGATTCCTCTGAATTATTTTCATTTTAAAGAAATTGTATTTGTTAAAT
ATGTACTACAAACTTAGTAGTTGGAAGGGCTAA
Features (pLannotate 1.2.2; 35 found; start..end, strand, type, name):
    365..622     +  LTR            5' LTR (truncated): truncated 5' long terminal repeat (LTR) from HIV-1
    669..794     +  misc_feature   HIV-1 Ψ: packaging signal of human immunodeficiency virus type 1
    778..1116    +  CDS            HIV-1 gag (fragment): gag protein from human immunodeficiency virus 1; gag
   1291..1524    +  misc_feature   RRE: The Rev response element (RRE) of HIV-1 allows for Rev-dependent mRNA export from the nucleus to the cytoplasm.
   1901..2001    +  CDS            Rev (fragment): human immunodeficiency virus 1 (HIV-1) Rev protein; rev; enhances nuclear export of unspliced and incompletely spliced viral mRNAs
   2051..2168    +  misc_feature   cPPT/CTS: central polypurine tract and central termination sequence of HIV-1
   2233..2607    -  CDS            BleoR: antibiotic-binding protein; Sh ble from Streptoalloteichus hindustanus; confers resistance to bleomycin, phleomycin, and Zeocin™
   2627..2674    -  promoter       EM7 promoter: synthetic bacterial promoter&nbsp
   2779..3082    +  enhancer       CMV enhancer: human cytomegalovirus immediate early enhancer
   3083..3286    +  promoter       CMV promoter: human cytomegalovirus (CMV) immediate early promoter
   3480..3506    +  CDS            NES: nuclear export signal from the HIV Rev protein (Fischer et al., 1995)
   3516..3541    +  CDS            3xHA (fragment): three tandem HA epitope tags
   3543..4319    +  CDS            birA (fragment): BIRA_BACSU - Experimental evidence at protein level: Swiss-Prot protein existence level 1. Acts both as a biotin--[acetyl-CoA-carboxylase] ligase and a repressor. From Bacillus subtilis (strain 168).
   4346..4928    +  misc_feature   IRES2: internal ribosome entry site (IRES) of the encephalomyocarditis virus (EMCV)
   4927..5520    +  CDS            PuroR: puromycin N-acetyltransferase; pac from Streptomyces alboniger; confers resistance to puromycin
   5596..6303    +  CDS            mCherry: mCherry is a basic (constitutively fluorescent) red fluorescent protein published in 2004, derived from Discosoma sp.. It is reported to be a very rapidly-maturing monomer with low acid sensitivity.
   6319..6907    +  misc_feature   WPRE: woodchuck hepatitis virus posttranscriptional regulatory element
   6924..7112    +  CDS            nef (fragment): NEF_HV1Z2 - Experimental evidence at protein level: Swiss-Prot protein existence level 1. Extracellular Nef protein targets CD4(+) T-lymphocytes for apoptosis by interacting with CXCR4 surface receptors. From Human immunodeficiency virus type 1 group M subtype D (isolate Z2/CDC-Z34) (HIV-1).
   7114..7347    +  LTR            3' LTR (ΔU3): self-inactivating 3' long terminal repeat (LTR) from HIV-1
   7454..7678    +  polyA_signal   bGH poly(A) signal: bovine growth hormone polyadenylation signal
   7682..7703    +  promoter       SV40 promoter (fragment): SV40 enhancer and early promoter
   7724..8152    +  rep_origin     f1 ori (sequence partly withheld): f1 bacteriophage origin of replication; arrow indicates direction of (+) strand synthesis
   8166..8495    +  promoter       SV40 promoter: SV40 enhancer and early promoter
   8544..9569    +  CDS            HygR: aminoglycoside phosphotransferase from E. coli; aph(4)-Ia; confers resistance to hygromycin
   9579..9704    +  CDS            ble (fragment): BLE_KLEPN - Experimental evidence at protein level: Swiss-Prot protein existence level 1. Binding protein with a strong affinity to the bleomycin family of antibiotics. Binds to CL990; an antimitotic-antibiotic compound. From Klebsiella pneumoniae.
   9699..9820    +  polyA_signal   SV40 poly(A) signal: SV40 polyadenylation signal
   9891..9913    -  protein_bind   lac operator (fragment): The lac repressor binds to the lac operator to inhibit transcription in E. coli. This inhibition can be relieved by adding lactose or isopropyl-β-D-thiogalactopyranoside (IPTG). lac repressor encoded by lacI
   9917..9947    -  promoter       lac promoter: promoter for the E. coli lac operon
   9962..9983    -  protein_bind   CAP binding site: CAP binding activates transcription in the presence of cAMP. E. coli catabolite activator protein
   9996..10088   -  CDS            lacI (fragment): lac repressor; lacI; The lac repressor binds to the lac operator to inhibit transcription in E. coli. This inhibition can be relieved by adding lactose or isopropyl-β-D-thiogalactopyranoside (IPTG).
  10271..10859   -  rep_origin     ori: high-copy-number ColE1/pMB1/pBR322/pUC origin of replication
  11030..11890   -  CDS            AmpR: β-lactamase; bla; confers resistance to ampicillin, carbenicillin, and related antibiotics
  11891..11995   -  promoter       AmpR promoter: bla
  12043..12177   +  polyA_signal   SV40 poly(A) signal: SV40 polyadenylation signal
  12344..317     +  CDS            nef (fragment) (across the origin): NEF_HV1BR - Experimental evidence at protein level: Swiss-Prot protein existence level 1. Extracellular Nef protein targets CD4(+) T-lymphocytes for apoptosis by interacting with CXCR4 surface receptors (PubMed:14990729). From Human immunodeficiency virus type 1 group M subtype B (isolate BRU/LAI) (HIV-1).
