>Addgene plasmid #107250 | BASU RaPID plasmid Sequencing Result | analyzer sequence | sequence record 205629
TGGAAGGGCTAATTCACTCCCAAAGAAGACAAGATATCCTTGATCTGTGGATCTACCACACACAAGGCTA
CTTCCCTGATTAGCAGAACTACACACCAGGGCCAGGGGTCAGATATCCACTGACCTTTGGATGGTGCTAC
AAGCTAGTACCAGTTGAGCCAGATAAGGTAGAAGAGGCCAATAAAGGAGAGAACACCAGCTTGTTACACC
CTGTGAGCCTGCATGGGATGGATGACCCGGAGAGAGAAGTGTTAGAGTGGAGGTTTGACAGCCGCCTAGC
ATTTCATCACGTGGCCCGAGAGCTGCATCCGGAGTACTTCAAGAACTGCTGATATCGAGCTTGCTACAAG
GGACTTTCCGCTGGGGACTTTCCAGGGAGGCGTGGCCTGGGCGGGACTGGGGAGTGGCGAGCCCTCAGAT
CCTGCATATAAGCAGCTGCTTTTTGCCTGTACTGGGTCTCTCTGGTTAGACCAGATCTGAGCCTGGGAGC
TCTCTGGCTAACTAGGGAACCCACTGCTTAAGCCTCAATAAAGCTTGCCTTGAGTGCTTCAAGTAGTGTG
TGCCCGTCTGTTGTGTGACTCTGGTAACTAGAGATCCCTCAGACCCTTTTAGTCAGTGTGGAAAATCTCT
AGCAGTGGCGCCCGAACAGGGACTTGAAAGCGAAAGGGAAACCAGAGGAGCTCTCTCGACGCAGGACTCG
GCTTGCTGAAGCGCGCACGGCAAGAGGCGAGGGGCGGCGACTGGTGAGTACGCCAAAAATTTTGACTAGC
GGAGGCTAGAAGGAGAGAGATGGGTGCGAGAGCGTCAGTATTAAGCGGGGGAGAATTAGATCGCGATGGG
AAAAAATTCGGTTAAGGCCAGGGGGAAAGAAAAAATATAAATTAAAACATATAGTATGGGCAAGCAGGGA
GCTAGAACGATTCGCAGTTAATCCTGGCCTGTTAGAAACATCAGAAGGCTGTAGACAAATACTGGGACAG
CTACAACCATCCCTTCAGACAGGATCAGAAGAACTTAGATCATTATATAATACAGTAGCAACCCTCTATT
GTGTGCATCAAAGGATAGAGATAAAAGACACCAAGGAAGCTTTAGACAAGATAGAGGAAGAGCAAAACAA
AAGTAAGACCACCGCACAGCAAGCGGCCGGCCGCTGATCTTCAGACCTGGAGGAGGAGATATGAGGGACA
ATTGGAGAAGTGAATTATATAAATATAAAGTAGTAAAAATTGAACCATTAGGAGTAGCACCCACCAAGGC
AAAGAGAAGAGTGGTGCAGAGAGAAAAAAGAGCAGTGGGAATAGGAGCTTTGTTCCTTGGGTTCTTGGGA
GCAGCAGGAAGCACTATGGGCGCAGCGTCAATGACGCTGACGGTACAGGCCAGACAATTATTGTCTGGTA
TAGTGCAGCAGCAGAACAATTTGCTGAGGGCTATTGAGGCGCAACAGCATCTGTTGCAACTCACAGTCTG
GGGCATCAAGCAGCTCCAGGCAAGAATCCTGGCTGTGGAAAGATACCTAAAGGATCAACAGCTCCTGGGG
ATTTGGGGTTGCTCTGGAAAACTCATTTGCACCACTGCTGTGCCTTGGAATGCTAGTTGGAGTAATAAAT
CTCTGGAACAGATTTGGAATCACACGACCTGGATGGAGTGGGACAGAGAAATTAACAATTACACAAGCTT
AATACACTCCTTAATTGAAGAATCGCAAAACCAGCAAGAAAAGAATGAACAAGAATTATTGGAATTAGAT
AAATGGGCAAGTTTGTGGAATTGGTTTAACATAACAAATTGGCTGTGGTATATAAAATTATTCATAATGA
TAGTAGGAGGCTTGGTAGGTTTAAGAATAGTTTTTGCTGTACTTTCTATAGTGAATAGAGTTAGGCAGGG
ATATTCACCATTATCGTTTCAGACCCACCTCCCAACCCCGAGGGGACCCGACAGGCCCGAAGGAATAGAA
GAAGAAGGTGGAGAGAGAGACAGAGACAGATCCATTCGATTAGTGAACGGATCGGCACTGCGTGCGCCAA
TTCTGCAGACAAATGGCAGTATTCATCCACAATTTTAAAAGAAAAGGGGGGATTGGGGGGTACAGTGCAG
GGGAAAGAATAGTAGACATAATAGCAACAGACATACAAACTAAAGAATTACAAAAACAAATTACAAAAAT
TCAAAATTTTCGGGTTTATTACAGGGACAGCAGAGATCCAGTTTGGTTAGTACCGGGCCCGCTCTAGTCC
GGAATCAGTCCTGCTCCTCGGCCACGAAGTGCACGCAGTTGCCGGCCGGGTCGCGCAGGGCGAACTCCCG
CCCCCACGGCTGCTCGCCGATCTCGGTCATGGCCGGCCCGGAGGCGTCCCGGAAGTTCGTGGACACGACC
TCCGACCACTCGGCGTACAGCTCGTCCAGGCCGCGCACCCACACCCAGGCCAGGGTGTTGTCCGGCACCA
CCTGGTCCTGGACCGCGCTGATGAACAGGGTCACGTCGTCCCGGACCACACCGGCGAAGTCGTCCTCCAC
GAAGTCCCGGGAGAACCCGAGCCGGTCGGTCCAGAACTCGACCGCTCCGGCGACGTCGCGCGCGGTGAGC
ACCGGAACGGCACTGGTCAACTTGGCCATGGTGGCCCTCCTATAGTGAGTCGTATTATACTATGCCGATA
TACTATGCCGATGATTAATTGTCAACACGTGCTGCAGGTCCGAGGTTCTAGACGTATTACCGCCATGCAT
TAGTTATTAATAGTAATCAATTACGGGGTCATTAGTTCATAGCCCATATATGGAGTTCCGCGTTACATAA
CTTACGGTAAATGGCCCGCCTGGCTGACCGCCCAACGACCCCCGCCCATTGACGTCAATAATGACGTATG
TTCCCATAGTAACGCCAATAGGGACTTTCCATTGACGTCAATGGGTGGAGTATTTACGGTAAACTGCCCA
CTTGGCAGTACATCAAGTGTATCATATGCCAAGTACGCCCCCTATTGACGTCAATGACGGTAAATGGCCC
GCCTGGCATTATGCCCAGTACATGACCTTATGGGACTTTCCTACTTGGCAGTACATCTACGTATTAGTCA
TCGCTATTACCATGGTGATGCGGTTTTGGCAGTACATCAATGGGCGTGGATAGCGGTTTGACTCACGGGG
ATTTCCAAGTCTCCACCCCATTGACGTCAATGGGAGTTTGTTTTGGCACCAAAATCAACGGGACTTTCCA
AAATGTCGTAACAACTCCGCCCCATTGACGCAAATGGGCGGTAGGCGTGTACGGTGGGAGGTCTATATAA
GCAGAGCTCGTTTAGTGAACCGTCAGATCGCCTGGAGACGCCATCCACGCTGTTTTGACCTCCATAGAAG
ACACCGACTCTACTAGAGGATCCATGAACGCACGAACACGACGACGTGAGCGTCGCGCTGAGAAACAAGC
TCAATGGAAAGCTGCAAACTCAGGAGGCGGTGGGTCTGGTGGCGGGAGCGGCCGCCTGCAGCTGCCCCCC
CTGGAGCGCCTGACCCTGGACCTCGAGTACCCATACGATGTGCCTGACTATGCTGGCAAGTTGTCTGAAT
CAGAGATTAGGTTTGGACTGAAAACGGAGGTGATGGGCCAACATCTTATCTATCACGATGTTTTGTCCAG
CACACAAAAGACAGCCCATGAATTGGCAAATAACAATGCCCCCGAGGGTACCCTCGTGGTTGCAGATAAA
CAGACAGCCGGTAGGGGCGGGATGAGCCGAGTGTGGCATTCTCAAGAAGGAAACGGAGTATGGATGAGTT
TGATATTGCGCCCGGACATTCCGCTCCAAAAGACGCCCCAACTTACCTTGCTGGCAGCTGTAGCGGTGGT
TCAGGGAATAGAAGAGGCCGCGGGCATACAGACTGATATAAAGTGGCCGAACGACATACTCATTAACGGG
AAAAAAACAGTAGGGATACTTACCGAAATGCAAGCTGAGGAGGATCGAGTGCGCTCCGTGATTATTGGTA
TTGGCATTAATGTAAATCAGCAACCCAATGATTTCCCCGATGAGCTCAAGGACATTGCGACGAGTCTGTC
CCAGGCAGCTGGGGAAAAGATCGACAGGGCAGGTGTAATCCAGCATATCTTGCTTTGTTTCGAAAAGCGA
TACCGAGACTACATGACCCACGGTTTCACGCCCATCAAGCTCTTGTGGGAGTCATACGCCCTCGGTATTG
GCACGAACATGAGGGCGAGAACTCTCAACGGGACATTTTACGGTAAGGCGTTGGGTATTGACGACGAAGG
GGTACTTTTGTTGGAAACTAATGAAGGCATTAAGAAGATATACAGCGCGGACATCAGCCTTAGGTGAACG
CGTCTGGCCACCGGTCGCCCCTCTCCCTCCCCCCCCCCTAACGTTACTGGCCGAAGCCGCTTGGAATAAG
GCCGGTGTGCGTTTGTCTATATGTTATTTTCCACCATATTGCCGTCTTTTGGCAATGTGTGGGCCCGGAA
ACCTGGCCCTGTCTTCTTGACGAGCATTCCTAGGGGTCTTTCCCCTCTCGCCAAAGGAATGCAAGGTCTG
TTGAATGTCGTGAAGGAAGCAGTTCCTCTGGAAGCTTCTTGAAGACAAACAACGTCTGTAGCGACCCTTT
GCAGGCAGCGGAACCCCCCACCTGGCGACAGGTGCCTCTGCGGCCAAAAGCCACGTGTATAAGATACACC
TGCAAAGGCGGCACAACCCCAGTGCCACGTTGTGAGTTGGATAGTTGTGGAAAGAGTCAAATGGCTCTCC
TCAAGCGTATTCAACAAGGGGCTGAAGGATGCCCAGAAGGTACCCCATTGTATGGGATCTGATCTGGGGC
CTCGGTGCACATGCTTTACATGTGTTTAGTCGAGGTTAAAAAAACGTCTAGGCCCCCCGAACCACGGGGA
CGTGGTTTTCCTTTGAAAAACACGATAATACCATGGCCACCGAGTACAAGCCCACGGTGCGCCTCGCCAC
CCGCGACGACGTCCCCCGGGCCGTACGCACCCTCGCCGCCGCGTTCGCCGACTACCCCGCCACGCGCCAC
ACCGTCGACCCGGACCGCCACATCGAGCGGGTCACCGAGCTGCAAGAACTCTTCCTCACGCGCGTCGGGC
TCGACATCGGCAAGGTGTGGGTCGCGGACGACGGCGCCGCGGTGGCGGTCTGGACCACGCCGGAGAGCGT
CGAAGCGGGGGCGGTGTTCGCCGAGATCGGCCCGCGCATGGCCGAGTTGAGCGGTTCCCGGCTGGCCGCG
CAGCAACAGATGGAAGGCCTCCTGGCGCCGCACCGGCCCAAGGAGCCCGCGTGGTTCCTGGCCACCGTCG
GCGTATCGCCCGACCACCAGGGCAAGGGTCTGGGCAGCGCCGTCGTGCTCCCCGGAGTGGAGGCGGCCGA
GCGCGCCGGGGTGCCCGCCTTCCTGGAGACCTCCGCGCCCCGCAACCTCCCCTTCTACGAGCGGCTCGGC
TTCACCGTCACCGCCGACGTCGAGGTGCCCGAAGGACCGCGCACCTGGTGCATGACCCGCAAGCCCGGTG
CCGGATCGGGAGAGGGCAGAGGAAGTCTGCTAACATGCGGTGACGTCGAGGAGAATCCTGGCCCACCGGT
CGCCACCATGGTGAGCAAGGGCGAGGAGGATAACATGGCCATCATCAAGGAGTTCATGCGCTTCAAGGTG
CACATGGAGGGCTCCGTGAACGGCCACGAGTTCGAGATCGAGGGCGAGGGCGAGGGCCGCCCCTACGAGG
GCACCCAGACCGCCAAGCTGAAGGTGACCAAGGGTGGCCCCCTGCCCTTCGCCTGGGACATCCTGTCCCC
TCAGTTCATGTACGGCTCCAAGGCCTACGTGAAGCACCCCGCCGACATCCCCGACTACTTGAAGCTGTCC
TTCCCCGAGGGCTTCAAGTGGGAGCGCGTGATGAACTTCGAGGACGGCGGCGTGGTGACCGTGACCCAGG
ACTCCTCCCTGCAGGACGGCGAGTTCATCTACAAGGTGAAGCTGCGCGGCACCAACTTCCCCTCCGACGG
CCCCGTAATGCAGAAGAAGACCATGGGCTGGGAGGCCTCCTCCGAGCGGATGTACCCCGAGGACGGCGCC
CTGAAGGGCGAGATCAAGCAGAGGCTGAAGCTGAAGGACGGCGGCCACTACGACGCTGAGGTCAAGACCA
CCTACAAGGCCAAGAAGCCCGTGCAGCTGCCCGGCGCCTACAACGTCAACATCAAGTTGGACATCACCTC
CCACAACGAGGACTACACCATCGTGGAACAGTACGAACGCGCCGAGGGCCGCCACTCCACCGGCGGCATG
GACGAGCTGTACAAGTAAGAATTCGTTAACAATCAACCTCTGGATTACAAAATTTGTGAAAGATTGACTG
GTATTCTTAACTATGTTGCTCCTTTTACGCTATGTGGATACGCTGCTTTAATGCCTTTGTATCATGCTAT
TGCTTCCCGTATGGCTTTCATTTTCTCCTCCTTGTATAAATCCTGGTTGCTGTCTCTTTATGAGGAGTTG
TGGCCCGTTGTCAGGCAACGTGGCGTGGTGTGCACTGTGTTTGCTGACGCAACCCCCACTGGTTGGGGCA
TTGCCACCACCTGTCAGCTCCTTTCCGGGACTTTCGCTTTCCCCCTCCCTATTGCCACGGCGGAACTCAT
CGCCGCCTGCCTTGCCCGCTGCTGGACAGGGGCTCGGCTGTTGGGCACTGACAATTCCGTGGTGTTGTCG
GGGAAGCTGACGTCCTTTCCATGGCTGCTCGCCTGTGTTGCCACCTGGATTCTGCGCGGGACGTCCTTCT
GCTACGTCCCTTCGGCCCTCAATCCAGCGGACCTTCCTTCCCGCGGCCTGCTGCCGGCTCTGCGGCCTCT
TCCGCGTCTTCGCCTTCGCCCTCAGACGAGTCGGATCTCCCTTTGGGCCGCCTCCCCGCCTGGAATTAAT
TCTGCAGTCGAGACCTAGAAAAACATGGAGCAATCACAAGTAGCAATACAGCAGCTACCAATGCTGATTG
TGCCTGGCTAGAAGCACAAGAGGAGGAGGAGGTGGGTTTTCCAGTCACACCTCAGGTACCTTTAAGACCA
ATGACTTACAAGGCAGCTGTAGATCTTAGCCACTTTTTAAAAGAAAAGAGGGGACTGGAAGGGCTAATTC
ACTCCCAACGAAGACAAGATCTGCTTTTTGCTTGTACTGGGTCTCTCTGGTTAGACCAGATCTGAGCCTG
GGAGCTCTCTGGCTAACTAGGGAACCCACTGCTTAAGCCTCAATAAAGCTTGCCTTGAGTGCTTCAAGTA
GTGTGTGCCCGTCTGTTGTGTGACTCTGGTAACTAGAGATCCCTCAGACCCTTTTAGTCAGTGTGGAAAA
TCTCTAGCAGTAGTAGTTCATGTCATCTTATTATTCAGTATTTATAACTTGCAAAGAAATGAATATCAGA
GAGTGAGAGGCCTTGACATTGTTTAAACCCGCTGATCAGCCTCGACTGTGCCTTCTAGTTGCCAGCCATC
TGTTGTTTGCCCCTCCCCCGTGCCTTCCTTGACCCTGGAAGGTGCCACTCCCACTGTCCTTTCCTAATAA
AATGAGGAAATTGCATCGCATTGTCTGAGTAGGTGTCATTCTATTCTGGGGGGTGGGGTGGGGCAGGACA
GCAAGGGGGAGGATTGGGAAGACAATAGCAGGCATGCTGGGGATGCGGTGGGCTCTATGGCTTCTGAGGC
GGAAAGAACCAGCTGGGGCTCTAGGGGGTATCCCC
[124 nt withheld, positions 7736-7859]
C
[91 nt withheld, positions 7861-7951]
A
[49 nt withheld, positions 7953-8001]
CCTTTGACGTTGGAGTCCACGTTCTTT
[37 nt withheld, positions 8029-8065]
ACCCTATCTCGGTCTATTCTTTTGATTTATAAGGGATTTTGCCGATTTCGGCCTATTGGTTAAAAAATGA
GCTGATTTAACAAAAATTTAACGCGAATTAATTCTGTGGAATGTGTGTCAGTTAGGGTGTGGAAAGTCCC
CAGGCTCCCCAGCAGGCAGAAGTATGCAAAGCATGCATCTCAATTAGTCAGCAACCAGGTGTGGAAAGTC
CCCAGGCTCCCCAGCAGGCAGAAGTATGCAAAGCATGCATCTCAATTAGTCAGCAACCATAGTCCCGCCC
CTAACTCCGCCCATCCCGCCCCTAACTCCGCCCAGTTCCGCCCATTCTCCGCCCCATGGCTGACTAATTT
TTTTTATTTATGCAGAGGCCGAGGCCGCCTCTGCCTCTGAGCTATTCCAGAAGTAGTGAGGAGGCTTTTT
TGGAGGCCTAGGCTTTTGCAAAAAGCTCCCGGGAGCTTGTATATCCATTTTCGGATCTGATCAGCACGTG
ATGAAAAAGCCTGAACTCACCGCGACGTCTGTCGAGAAGTTTCTGATCGAAAAGTTCGACAGCGTCTCCG
ACCTGATGCAGCTCTCGGAGGGCGAAGAATCTCGTGCTTTCAGCTTCGATGTAGGAGGGCGTGGATATGT
CCTGCGGGTAAATAGCTGCGCCGATGGTTTCTACAAAGATCGTTATGTTTATCGGCACTTTGCATCGGCC
GCGCTCCCGATTCCGGAAGTGCTTGACATTGGGGAATTCAGCGAGAGCCTGACCTATTGCATCTCCCGCC
GTGCACAGGGTGTCACGTTGCAAGACCTGCCTGAAACCGAACTGCCCGCTGTTCTGCAGCCGGTCGCGGA
GGCCATGGATGCGATCGCTGCGGCCGATCTTAGCCAGACGAGCGGGTTCGGCCCATTCGGACCGCAAGGA
ATCGGTCAATACACTACATGGCGTGATTTCATATGCGCGATTGCTGATCCCCATGTGTATCACTGGCAAA
CTGTGATGGACGACACCGTCAGTGCGTCCGTCGCGCAGGCTCTCGATGAGCTGATGCTTTGGGCCGAGGA
CTGCCCCGAAGTCCGGCACCTCGTGCACGCGGATTTCGGCTCCAACAATGTCCTGACGGACAATGGCCGC
ATAACAGCGGTCATTGACTGGAGCGAGGCGATGTTCGGGGATTCCCAATACGAGGTCGCCAACATCTTCT
TCTGGAGGCCGTGGTTGGCTTGTATGGAGCAGCAGACGCGCTACTTCGAGCGGAGGCATCCGGAGCTTGC
AGGATCGCCGCGGCTCCGGGCGTATATGCTCCGCATTGGTCTTGACCAACTCTATCAGAGCTTGGTTGAC
GGCAATTTCGATGATGCAGCTTGGGCGCAGGGTCGATGCGACGCAATCGTCCGATCCGGAGCCGGGACTG
TCGGGCGTACACAAATCGCCCGCAGAAGCGCGGCCGTCTGGACCGATGGCTGTGTAGAAGTACTCGCCGA
TAGTGGAAACCGACGCCCCAGCACTCGTCCGAGGGCAAAGGAATAGCACGTGCTACGAGATTTCGATTCC
ACCGCCGCCTTCTATGAAAGGTTGGGCTTCGGAATCGTTTTCCGGGACGCCGGCTGGATGATCCTCCAGC
GCGGGGATCTCATGCTGGAGTTCTTCGCCCACCCCAACTTGTTTATTGCAGCTTATAATGGTTACAAATA
AAGCAATAGCATCACAAATTTCACAAATAAAGCATTTTTTTCACTGCATTCTAGTTGTGGTTTGTCCAAA
CTCATCAATGTATCTTATCATGTCTGTATACCGTCGACCTCTAGCTAGAGCTTGGCGTAATCATGGTCAT
AGCTGTTTCCTGTGTGAAATTGTTATCCGCTCACAATTCCACACAACATACGAGCCGGAAGCATAAAGTG
TAAAGCCTGGGGTGCCTAATGAGTGAGCTAACTCACATTAATTGCGTTGCGCTCACTGCCCGCTTTCCAG
TCGGGAAACCTGTCGTGCCAGCTGCATTAATGAATCGGCCAACGCGCGGGGAGAGGCGGTTTGCGTATTG
GGCGCTCTTCCGCTTCCTCGCTCACTGACTCGCTGCGCTCGGTCGTTCGGCTGCGGCGAGCGGTATCAGC
TCACTCAAAGGCGGTAATACGGTTATCCACAGAATCAGGGGATAACGCAGGAAAGAACATGTGAGCAAAA
GGCCAGCAAAAGGCCAGGAACCGTAAAAAGGCCGCGTTGCTGGCGTTTTTCCATAGGCTCCGCCCCCCTG
ACGAGCATCACAAAAATCGACGCTCAAGTCAGAGGTGGCGAAACCCGACAGGACTATAAAGATACCAGGC
GTTTCCCCCTGGAAGCTCCCTCGTGCGCTCTCCTGTTCCGACCCTGCCGCTTACCGGATACCTGTCCGCC
TTTCTCCCTTCGGGAAGCGTGGCGCTTTCTCATAGCTCACGCTGTAGGTATCTCAGTTCGGTGTAGGTCG
TTCGCTCCAAGCTGGGCTGTGTGCACGAACCCCCCGTTCAGCCCGACCGCTGCGCCTTATCCGGTAACTA
TCGTCTTGAGTCCAACCCGGTAAGACACGACTTATCGCCACTGGCAGCAGCCACTGGTAACAGGATTAGC
AGAGCGAGGTATGTAGGCGGTGCTACAGAGTTCTTGAAGTGGTGGCCTAACTACGGCTACACTAGAAGAA
CAGTATTTGGTATCTGCGCTCTGCTGAAGCCAGTTACCTTCGGAAAAAGAGTTGGTAGCTCTTGATCCGG
CAAACAAACCACCGCTGGTAGCGGTGGTTTTTTTGTTTGCAAGCAGCAGATTACGCGCAGAAAAAAAGGA
TCTCAAGAAGATCCTTTGATCTTTTCTACGGGGTCTGACGCTCAGTGGAACGAAAACTCACGTTAAGGGA
TTTTGGTCATGAGATTATCAAAAAGGATCTTCACCTAGATCCTTTTAAATTAAAAATGAAGTTTTAAATC
AATCTAAAGTATATATGAGTAAACTTGGTCTGACAGTTACCAATGCTTAATCAGTGAGGCACCTATCTCA
GCGATCTGTCTATTTCGTTCATCCATAGTTGCCTGACTCCCCGTCGTGTAGATAACTACGATACGGGAGG
GCTTACCATCTGGCCCCAGTGCTGCAATGATACCGCGAGACCCACGCTCACCGGCTCCAGATTTATCAGC
AATAAACCAGCCAGCCGGAAGGGCCGAGCGCAGAAGTGGTCCTGCAACTTTATCCGCCTCCATCCAGTCT
ATTAATTGTTGCCGGGAAGCTAGAGTAAGTAGTTCGCCAGTTAATAGTTTGCGCAACGTTGTTGCCATTG
CTACAGGCATCGTGGTGTCACGCTCGTCGTTTGGTATGGCTTCATTCAGCTCCGGTTCCCAACGATCAAG
GCGAGTTACATGATCCCCCATGTTGTGCAAAAAAGCGGTTAGCTCCTTCGGTCCTCCGATCGTTGTCAGA
AGTAAGTTGGCCGCAGTGTTATCACTCATGGTTATGGCAGCACTGCATAATTCTCTTACTGTCATGCCAT
CCGTAAGATGCTTTTCTGTGACTGGTGAGTACTCAACCAAGTCATTCTGAGAATAGTGTATGCGGCGACC
GAGTTGCTCTTGCCCGGCGTCAATACGGGATAATACCGCGCCACATAGCAGAACTTTAAAAGTGCTCATC
ATTGGAAAACGTTCTTCGGGGCGAAAACTCTCAAGGATCTTACCGCTGTTGAGATCCAGTTCGATGTAAC
CCACTCGTGCACCCAACTGATCTTCAGCATCTTTTACTTTCACCAGCGTTTCTGGGTGAGCAAAAACAGG
AAGGCAAAATGCCGCAAAAAAGGGAATAAGGGCGACACGGAAATGTTGAATACTCATACTCTTCCTTTTT
CAATATTATTGAAGCATTTATCAGGGTTATTGTCTCATGAGCGGATACATATTTGAATGTATTTAGAAAA
ATAAACAAATAGGGGTTCCGCGCACATTTCCCCGAAAAGTGCCACCTGACGTCGACGGATCGGGAGATCA
ACTTGTTTATTGCAGCTTATAATGGTTACAAATAAAGCAATAGCATCACAAATTTCACAAATAAAGCATT
TTTTTCACTGCATTCTAGTTGTGGTTTGTCCAAACTCATCAATGTATCTTATCATGTCTGGATCAACTGG
ATAACTCAAGCTAACCAAAATCATCCCAAACTTCCCACCCCATACCCTATTACCACTGCCAATTACCTGT
GGTTTCATTTACTCTAAACCTGTGATTCCTCTGAATTATTTTCATTTTAAAGAAATTGTATTTGTTAAAT
ATGTACTACAAACTTAGTAGT
Features (pLannotate 1.2.2; 35 found; start..end, strand, type, name):
    377..634     +  LTR            5' LTR (truncated): truncated 5' long terminal repeat (LTR) from HIV-1
    681..806     +  misc_feature   HIV-1 Ψ: packaging signal of human immunodeficiency virus type 1
    790..1128    +  CDS            HIV-1 gag (fragment): gag protein from human immunodeficiency virus 1; gag
   1303..1536    +  misc_feature   RRE: The Rev response element (RRE) of HIV-1 allows for Rev-dependent mRNA export from the nucleus to the cytoplasm.
   1913..2013    +  CDS            Rev (fragment): human immunodeficiency virus 1 (HIV-1) Rev protein; rev; enhances nuclear export of unspliced and incompletely spliced viral mRNAs
   2063..2180    +  misc_feature   cPPT/CTS: central polypurine tract and central termination sequence of HIV-1
   2245..2619    -  CDS            BleoR: antibiotic-binding protein; Sh ble from Streptoalloteichus hindustanus; confers resistance to bleomycin, phleomycin, and Zeocin™
   2639..2686    -  promoter       EM7 promoter: synthetic bacterial promoter&nbsp
   2791..3094    +  enhancer       CMV enhancer: human cytomegalovirus immediate early enhancer
   3095..3298    +  promoter       CMV promoter: human cytomegalovirus (CMV) immediate early promoter
   3492..3518    +  CDS            NES: nuclear export signal from the HIV Rev protein (Fischer et al., 1995)
   3528..3553    +  CDS            3xHA (fragment): three tandem HA epitope tags
   3555..4331    +  CDS            birA (fragment): BIRA_BACSU - Experimental evidence at protein level: Swiss-Prot protein existence level 1. Acts both as a biotin--[acetyl-CoA-carboxylase] ligase and a repressor. From Bacillus subtilis (strain 168).
   4358..4940    +  misc_feature   IRES2: internal ribosome entry site (IRES) of the encephalomyocarditis virus (EMCV)
   4939..5532    +  CDS            PuroR: puromycin N-acetyltransferase; pac from Streptomyces alboniger; confers resistance to puromycin
   5608..6315    +  CDS            mCherry: mCherry is a basic (constitutively fluorescent) red fluorescent protein published in 2004, derived from Discosoma sp.. It is reported to be a very rapidly-maturing monomer with low acid sensitivity.
   6331..6919    +  misc_feature   WPRE: woodchuck hepatitis virus posttranscriptional regulatory element
   6936..7124    +  CDS            nef (fragment): NEF_HV1Z2 - Experimental evidence at protein level: Swiss-Prot protein existence level 1. Extracellular Nef protein targets CD4(+) T-lymphocytes for apoptosis by interacting with CXCR4 surface receptors. From Human immunodeficiency virus type 1 group M subtype D (isolate Z2/CDC-Z34) (HIV-1).
   7126..7359    +  LTR            3' LTR (ΔU3): self-inactivating 3' long terminal repeat (LTR) from HIV-1
   7466..7690    +  polyA_signal   bGH poly(A) signal: bovine growth hormone polyadenylation signal
   7694..7715    +  promoter       SV40 promoter (fragment): SV40 enhancer and early promoter
   7736..8164    +  rep_origin     f1 ori (sequence partly withheld): f1 bacteriophage origin of replication; arrow indicates direction of (+) strand synthesis
   8178..8507    +  promoter       SV40 promoter: SV40 enhancer and early promoter
   8556..9581    +  CDS            HygR: aminoglycoside phosphotransferase from E. coli; aph(4)-Ia; confers resistance to hygromycin
   9591..9716    +  CDS            ble (fragment): BLE_KLEPN - Experimental evidence at protein level: Swiss-Prot protein existence level 1. Binding protein with a strong affinity to the bleomycin family of antibiotics. Binds to CL990; an antimitotic-antibiotic compound. From Klebsiella pneumoniae.
   9711..9832    +  polyA_signal   SV40 poly(A) signal: SV40 polyadenylation signal
   9903..9925    -  protein_bind   lac operator (fragment): The lac repressor binds to the lac operator to inhibit transcription in E. coli. This inhibition can be relieved by adding lactose or isopropyl-β-D-thiogalactopyranoside (IPTG). lac repressor encoded by lacI
   9929..9959    -  promoter       lac promoter: promoter for the E. coli lac operon
   9974..9995    -  protein_bind   CAP binding site: CAP binding activates transcription in the presence of cAMP. E. coli catabolite activator protein
  10008..10100   -  CDS            lacI (fragment): lac repressor; lacI; The lac repressor binds to the lac operator to inhibit transcription in E. coli. This inhibition can be relieved by adding lactose or isopropyl-β-D-thiogalactopyranoside (IPTG).
  10283..10871   -  rep_origin     ori: high-copy-number ColE1/pMB1/pBR322/pUC origin of replication
  11042..11902   -  CDS            AmpR: β-lactamase; bla; confers resistance to ampicillin, carbenicillin, and related antibiotics
  11903..12007   -  promoter       AmpR promoter: bla
  12055..12189   +  polyA_signal   SV40 poly(A) signal: SV40 polyadenylation signal
  12356..329     +  CDS            nef (fragment) (across the origin): NEF_HV1BR - Experimental evidence at protein level: Swiss-Prot protein existence level 1. Extracellular Nef protein targets CD4(+) T-lymphocytes for apoptosis by interacting with CXCR4 surface receptors (PubMed:14990729). From Human immunodeficiency virus type 1 group M subtype B (isolate BRU/LAI) (HIV-1).
