[The description below was written by a language model from this plasmid's Addgene catalogue record and pLannotate feature annotations shown in this document.]
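Description:
BASU RaPID plasmid is a 12.4 kb HIV-1-based lentiviral and mammalian expression vector built on the pLEX backbone. It is propagated in E. coli from a high-copy ColE1/pUC-type origin under ampicillin selection, and it also carries an f1 origin. The transfer cassette is flanked by a truncated 5' LTR and a self-inactivating ΔU3 3' LTR. It contains the Ψ packaging signal, RRE, cPPT/CTS and a WPRE, which support genome packaging, Rev-dependent export, transduction and transcript stability. An EM7-driven BleoR cassette sits in reverse orientation just upstream of the CMV promoter. An SV40 promoter-driven hygromycin resistance gene lies outside the LTRs, so it would not be carried into the packaged viral genome. The two annotated sequence records are the same length and list identical features offset by 12 nt, so they appear to represent the same sequence.

The payload is BASU, a synthetic biotin ligase engineered from Bacillus subtilis BirA. Relative to the wild-type enzyme it has a 65-residue N-terminal truncation and the substitutions R124G, E323S and G325R. Its expression is driven by the CMV enhancer/promoter. Immediately upstream of the ligase coding region, the annotation shows a sequence matching the HIV Rev nuclear export signal and an HA epitope (detected as a fragment of a 3xHA tag). Downstream, an EMCV IRES leads into a puromycin resistance gene followed by mCherry, so cells expressing the construct can be selected with drug and tracked by red fluorescence. The record does not annotate how PuroR and mCherry are linked. The plasmid supplies the labeling enzyme for RaPID, a method for detecting RNA–protein interactions in living cells. The record does not describe how the ligase is recruited to a target RNA.
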