Addgene plasmid #107250: BASU RaPID plasmid
Purpose: Expresses the BASU RaPID labeling protein
Depositing lab: Paul Khavari. Depositing organization: Stanford University. Publication: RNA-protein interaction detection in living cells. Ramanathan M, Majzoub K, Rao DS, Neela PH, Zarnegar BJ, Mondal S, Roth JG, Gai H, Kovalski JR, Siprashvili Z, Palmer TD, Carette JE, Khavari PA. Nat Methods. 2018 Feb 5. pii: nmeth.4601. doi: 10.1038/nmeth.4601. PubMed 29400715.
Backbone
  Vector backbone: pLEX
  Vector type: Mammalian Expression, Lentiviral
Growth in bacteria
  Bacterial resistance: Ampicillin, 100 μg/mL
  Growth temperature: 37°C
  Growth strain: NEB Stable
  Copy number: High Copy
Gene/Insert
  Gene/Insert name: BASU
  Species: Synthetic
  Promoter: CMV
  Tag / fusion protein: HA
  Cloning method: Gibson Cloning
  Sequencing primers: 5′ CGC AAA TGG GCG GTA GGC GTG; 3′ atatagacaaacgcacaccggcct
Terms and licenses: Academic/Nonprofit Terms; Industry Terms: Not Available to Industry
Depositor comments: The BASU protein sequence has 4 mutations relative to wild type Bacillus subtilis biotin ligase (Uniprot P0CI75): N terminal truncation of 65 aa, R124G, E323S and G325R.
How to cite: BASU RaPID plasmid was a gift from Paul Khavari (Addgene plasmid # 107250 ; http://n2t.net/addgene:107250 ; RRID:Addgene_107250)
